Addgene plasmid #123339: pcDNA3-Venus-cpVenus-FLARE-EKAR-EV
Purpose: Yellow-fluorescent homoFRET/anisotropy-based biosensor for monitoring ERK activity. Contains monomeric Venus/cpVenus-E172 homoFRET pair.
Depositing lab: Jin Zhang. Publication: Single-color, ratiometric biosensors for detecting signaling activities in live cells. Ross BL, Tenner B, Markwardt ML, Zviman A, Shi G, Kerr JP, Snell NE, McFarland JJ, Mauban JR, Ward CW, Rizzo MA, Zhang J. eLife. 2018 Jul 3;7. pii: 35458. doi: 10.7554/eLife.35458 PubMed 29968564.
Backbone
  Vector backbone: pcDNA3
  Backbone manufacturer: Invitrogen
  Backbone size w/o insert (bp): 5517
  Total vector size (bp): 7572
  Vector type: Mammalian Expression
  Selectable markers: Neomycin (select with G418)
Growth in bacteria
  Bacterial resistance: Ampicillin, 100 μg/mL
  Growth temperature: 37°C
  Growth strain: DH5alpha
  Copy number: High Copy
Gene/Insert
  Gene/Insert name: Venus-cpVenus-FLARE-EKAR-EV
  Species: Synthetic
  Insert size (bp): 2055
  Promoter: CMV
  Tag / fusion protein: Venus (N terminal on insert); cpVenus[E172] (C terminal on insert); 6xHIS (N terminal on backbone); T7 tag (gene 10 leader) (N terminal on backbone); Xpress (TM) tag (N terminal on backbone)
  Cloning method: Restriction Enzyme; 5′ cloning site BamHI (not destroyed); 3′ cloning site EcoRI (not destroyed)
  Sequencing primers: 5′ CMV forward; 3′ BGH reverse
Terms and licenses: Academic/Nonprofit Terms; Industry Terms: Not Available to Industry
How to cite: pcDNA3-Venus-cpVenus-FLARE-EKAR-EV was a gift from Jin Zhang (Addgene plasmid # 123339 ; http://n2t.net/addgene:123339 ; RRID:Addgene_123339)
