[The description below was written by a language model from this plasmid's Addgene catalogue record and pLannotate feature annotations shown in this document.]
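Description:
pcDNA3-Venus-cpVenus-FLARE-EKAR-EV is a mammalian expression plasmid of about 7.6 kb built on the Invitrogen pcDNA3 backbone. It encodes a synthetic, single-colour yellow biosensor for ERK activity. It is propagated in E. coli at high copy from a ColE1/pUC-type origin under ampicillin selection (AmpR), and also carries an f1 origin. For mammalian cells, an SV40 early promoter drives the neomycin phosphotransferase gene, followed by an SV40 poly(A) signal, which permits G418 selection of stable transfectants.

The roughly 2 kb insert was cloned between BamHI and EcoRI sites that remain intact. It is transcribed from the CMV immediate-early enhancer/promoter and terminated by the bovine growth hormone poly(A) signal. T7 and SP6 phage promoters flank the cloning region. The open reading frame begins with backbone-derived 6xHis, T7 gene 10 leader and Xpress tags. These are followed by monomeric Venus, a fragment of human PIN1, an unannotated stretch of about 430 bp, and finally a circularly permuted Venus. The catalogue entry calls this permutant cpVenus-E172, while the automated annotation labels it cp173Venus. The PIN1 fragment recognises phosphorylated Ser/Thr-Pro motifs. The unannotated region presumably holds the linker and ERK substrate portion expected of an EKAR-EV-type design, but the record does not describe it.

Because both fluorophores are yellow, ERK activity is reported through homoFRET between the Venus/cpVenus pair. This is read out as a change in fluorescence anisotropy rather than as a two-colour emission ratio. The construct is used for live-cell monitoring of ERK signalling while occupying only one spectral channel. A few short pLannotate hits (HIV-1 LTR, capTEV, ble and lacI fragments) are probably incidental matches to standard backbone sequence.
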