Features (pLannotate 1.2.2; 26 found; start..end, strand, type, name):
     28..80      -  misc_feature   bom (fragment): basis of mobility region from pBR322
    235..614     +  enhancer       CMV enhancer: human cytomegalovirus immediate early enhancer
    615..818     +  promoter       CMV promoter: human cytomegalovirus (CMV) immediate early promoter
    814..847     +  LTR            5' LTR (truncated) (fragment): truncated 5' long terminal repeat (LTR) from HIV-1
    863..881     +  promoter       T7 promoter: promoter for bacteriophage T7 RNA polymerase
    922..942     +  CDS            capTEV™ (fragment): composite tag for in vivo biotinylation, TEV protease cleavage, and 6xHis tagging
    943..975     +  CDS            T7 tag (gene 10 leader): leader peptide from bacteriophage T7 gene 10 promotes efficient translation in E. coli
    979..1002    +  CDS            Xpress™ tag: Xpress™ epitope tag, including an enterokinase recognition and cleavage site
   1009..1725    +  CDS            mVenus: mVenus is a basic (constitutively fluorescent) yellow fluorescent protein published in 2006, derived from Aequorea victoria. It is reported to be a rapidly-maturing monomer with moderate acid sensitivity.
   1735..1896    +  CDS            PIN1 (fragment): PIN1_HUMAN - Experimental evidence at protein level: Swiss-Prot protein existence level 1. Peptidyl-prolyl cis/trans isomerase (PPIase) that binds to and isomerizes specific phosphorylated Ser/Thr-Pro (pSer/Thr-Pro) motifs (PubMed:21497122, PubMed:23623683, PubMed:29686383). By inducing conformational changes in a subset of phosphorylated proteins, acts as a molecular switch in multiple cellular processes (PubMed:21497122, PubMed:22033920, PubMed:23623683). Displays a preference for acidic residues located N-terminally to the proline bond to be isomerized. Regulates mitosis presumably by inter
   2329..3060    +  CDS            cp173Venus: circularly permuted form of the Venus yellow fluorescent protein (Nagai et al., 2004) efficient FRET acceptor for CFP
   3124..3142    -  promoter       SP6 promoter: promoter for bacteriophage SP6 RNA polymerase
   3168..3392    +  polyA_signal   bGH poly(A) signal: bovine growth hormone polyadenylation signal
   3396..3417    +  promoter       SV40 promoter (fragment): SV40 enhancer and early promoter
   3438..3866    +  rep_origin     f1 ori (sequence partly withheld): f1 bacteriophage origin of replication; arrow indicates direction of (+) strand synthesis
   3880..4209    +  promoter       SV40 promoter: SV40 enhancer and early promoter
   4276..5067    +  CDS            neo: KKA2_KLEPN - Also known as kan, nptII. Experimental evidence at protein level: Swiss-Prot protein existence level 1. Resistance to kanamycin, neomycin, paromomycin, ribostamycin, butirosin and gentamicin B. From Klebsiella pneumoniae.
   5091..5249    +  CDS            ble (fragment): BLE_KLEPN - Experimental evidence at protein level: Swiss-Prot protein existence level 1. Binding protein with a strong affinity to the bleomycin family of antibiotics. Binds to CL990; an antimitotic-antibiotic compound. From Klebsiella pneumoniae.
   5244..5365    +  polyA_signal   SV40 poly(A) signal: SV40 polyadenylation signal
   5438..5454    -  protein_bind   lac operator: The lac repressor binds to the lac operator to inhibit transcription in E. coli. This inhibition can be relieved by adding lactose or isopropyl-β-D-thiogalactopyranoside (IPTG). lac repressor encoded by lacI
   5462..5492    -  promoter       lac promoter: promoter for the E. coli lac operon
   5507..5528    -  protein_bind   CAP binding site: CAP binding activates transcription in the presence of cAMP. E. coli catabolite activator protein
   5541..5633    -  CDS            lacI (fragment): lac repressor; lacI; The lac repressor binds to the lac operator to inhibit transcription in E. coli. This inhibition can be relieved by adding lactose or isopropyl-β-D-thiogalactopyranoside (IPTG).
   5816..6404    -  rep_origin     ori: high-copy-number ColE1/pMB1/pBR322/pUC origin of replication
   6575..7435    -  CDS            AmpR: β-lactamase; bla; confers resistance to ampicillin, carbenicillin, and related antibiotics
   7436..7540    -  promoter       AmpR promoter: bla
>Addgene plasmid #123339 | pcDNA3-Venus-cpVenus-FLARE-EKAR-EV | addgene full sequence | sequence record 307068 | Addgene NGS Result
GACGGATCGGGAGATCTCCCGATCCCCTATGGTGCACTCTCAGTACAATCTGCTCTGATGCCGCATAGTT
AAGCCAGTATCTGCTCCCTGCTTGTGTGTTGGAGGTCGCTGAGTAGTGCGCGAGCAAAATTTAAGCTACA
ACAAGGCAAGGCTTGACCGACAATTGCATGAAGAATCTGCTTAGGGTTAGGCGTTTTGCGCTGCTTCGCG
ATGTACGGGCCAGATATACGCGTTGACATTGATTATTGACTAGTTATTAATAGTAATCAATTACGGGGTC
ATTAGTTCATAGCCCATATATGGAGTTCCGCGTTACATAACTTACGGTAAATGGCCCGCCTGGCTGACCG
CCCAACGACCCCCGCCCATTGACGTCAATAATGACGTATGTTCCCATAGTAACGCCAATAGGGACTTTCC
ATTGACGTCAATGGGTGGAGTATTTACGGTAAACTGCCCACTTGGCAGTACATCAAGTGTATCATATGCC
AAGTACGCCCCCTATTGACGTCAATGACGGTAAATGGCCCGCCTGGCATTATGCCCAGTACATGACCTTA
TGGGACTTTCCTACTTGGCAGTACATCTACGTATTAGTCATCGCTATTACCATGGTGATGCGGTTTTGGC
AGTACATCAATGGGCGTGGATAGCGGTTTGACTCACGGGGATTTCCAAGTCTCCACCCCATTGACGTCAA
TGGGAGTTTGTTTTGGCACCAAAATCAACGGGACTTTCCAAAATGTCGTAACAACTCCGCCCCATTGACG
CAAATGGGCGGTAGGCGTGTACGGTGGGAGGTCTATATAAGCAGAGCTCTCTGGCTAACTAGAGAACCCA
CTGCTTACTGGCTTATCGAAATTAATACGACTCACTATAGGGAGACCCAAGCTTGCGGCCGCCACCATGG
TGCGGGGTTCTCATCATCATCATCATCATGGTATGGCTAGCATGACTGGTGGACAGCAAATGGGTCGGGA
TCTGTACGACGATGACGATAAGGATCCCATGGTGAGCAAGGGCGAGGAGCTGTTCACCGGGGTGGTGCCC
ATCCTGGTCGAGCTGGACGGCGACGTAAACGGCCACAAGTTCAGCGTGTCCGGCGAGGGCGAGGGCGATG
CCACCTACGGCAAGCTGACCCTGAAGCTGATCTGCACCACCGGCAAGCTGCCCGTGCCCTGGCCCACCCT
CGTGACCACCCTGGGCTACGGCCTGCAGTGCTTCGCCCGCTACCCCGACCACATGAAGCAGCACGACTTC
TTCAAGTCCGCCATGCCCGAAGGCTACGTCCAGGAGCGCACCATCTTCTTCAAGGACGACGGCAACTACA
AGACCCGCGCCGAGGTGAAGTTCGAGGGCGACACCCTGGTGAACCGCATCGAGCTGAAGGGCATCGACTT
CAAGGAGGACGGCAACATCCTGGGGCACAAGCTGGAGTACAACTACAACAGCCACAACGTCTATATCACC
GCCGACAAGCAGAAGAACGGCATCAAGGCCAACTTCAAGATCCGCCACAACATCGAGGACGGCGGCGTGC
AGCTCGCCGACCACTACCAGCAGAACACCCCCATCGGCGACGGCCCCGTGCTGCTGCCCGACAACCACTA
CCTGAGCTACCAGTCCAAGCTGAGCAAAGACCCCAACGAGAAGCGCGATCACATGGTCCTGCTGGAGTTC
GTGACCGCCGCCGGGATCACTCTCGGCATGGACGAGCTGTACAAGCGCATGCACATGGCGGACGAGGAGA
AGCTGCCGCCCGGCTGGGAGAAGCGCATGAGCCGCAGCTCAGGCCGAGTGTACTACTTCAACCACATCAC
TAACGCCAGCCAGTGGGAGCGGCCCAGCGGCAACAGCAGCAGTGGTGGCAAAAACGGGCAGGGGGAGCCT
GCCAGGGGTACCAGTGCTGGTGGTAGTGCTGGTGGTAGTGCTGGTGGTAGTGCTGGTGGTAGTGCTGGTG
GTTCCGGCAGTGCTGGTGGTAGTGCTGGTGGTAGTACCAGTGCTGGTGGTAGTGCTGGTGGTAGTGCTGG
TGGTAGTGCTGGTGGTAGTGCTGGTGGTTCCGGCAGTGCTGGTGGTAGTGCTGGTGGTAGTACCAGTGCT
GGTGGTAGTGCTGGTGGTAGTGCTGGTGGTAGTGCTGGTGGTAGTGCTGGTGGTTCCGGCAGTGCTGGTG
GTAGTGCTGGTGGTAGTACCAGTGCTGGTGGTAGTGCTGGTGGTAGTGCTGGTGGTAGTGCTGGTGGTAG
TGCTGGTGGTTCCGGACCAGATGTCCCTAGAACTCCAGTGGATAAAGCAAAGCTGTCATTCCAATTCCCC
CGCGCACGGGAGCTCATGGGCGGCGTGCAGCTCGCCGACCACTACCAGCAGAACACCCCCATCGGCGACG
GCCCCGTGCTGCTGCCCGACAACCACTACCTGAGCTACCAGTCCAAGCTGAGCAAAGACCCCAACGAGAA
GCGCGATCACATGGTCCTGCTGGAGTTCGTGACCGCCGCCGGGATCACTCTCGGCATGGACGAGCTGTAC
AAGGGAGGTACCGGTGGATCTATGGTGAGCAAGGGCGAGGAGCTGTTCACCGGGGTGGTGCCCATCCTGG
TCGAGCTGGACGGCGACGTAAACGGCCACAAGTTCAGCGTGTCCGGCGAGGGCGAGGGCGATGCCACCTA
CGGCAAGCTGACCCTGAAGCTGATCTGCACCACCGGCAAGCTGCCCGTGCCCTGGCCCACCCTCGTGACC
ACCCTGGGCTACGGCCTTCAGTGCTTCGCCCGCTACCCCGACCACATGAAGCAGCACGACTTCTTCAAGT
CCGCCATGCCCGAAGGCTACGTCCAGGAGCGCACCATCTTCTTCAAGGACGACGGCAACTACAAGACCCG
CGCCGAGGTGAAGTTCGAGGGCGACACCCTGGTGAACCGCATCGAGCTGAAGGGCATCGACTTCAAGGAG
GACGGCAACATCCTGGGGCACAAGCTGGAGTACAACTACAACAGCCACAACGTCTATATCACCGCCGACA
AGCAGAAGAACGGCATCAAGGCCAACTTCAAGATCCGCCACAACATCGAGTAAGAATTCTGCAGATATCC
ATCACACTGGCGGCCGCTCGAGCATGCATCTAGAGGGCCCTATTCTATAGTGTCACCTAAATGCTAGAGC
TCGCTGATCAGCCTCGACTGTGCCTTCTAGTTGCCAGCCATCTGTTGTTTGCCCCTCCCCCGTGCCTTCC
TTGACCCTGGAAGGTGCCACTCCCACTGTCCTTTCCTAATAAAATGAGGAAATTGCATCGCATTGTCTGA
GTAGGTGTCATTCTATTCTGGGGGGTGGGGTGGGGCAGGACAGCAAGGGGGAGGATTGGGAAGACAATAG
CAGGCATGCTGGGGATGCGGTGGGCTCTATGGCTTCTGAGGCGGAAAGAACCAGCTGGGGCTCTAGGGGG
TATCCCC
[124 nt withheld, positions 3438-3561]
C
[91 nt withheld, positions 3563-3653]
A
[49 nt withheld, positions 3655-3703]
CCTTTGACGTTGGAGTCCACGTTCTTT
[37 nt withheld, positions 3731-3767]
ACCCTATCTCGGTCTATTCTTTTGATTTATAAGGGATTTTGCCGATTTCGGCCTATTGGTTAAAAAATGA
GCTGATTTAACAAAAATTTAACGCGAATTAATTCTGTGGAATGTGTGTCAGTTAGGGTGTGGAAAGTCCC
CAGGCTCCCCAGCAGGCAGAAGTATGCAAAGCATGCATCTCAATTAGTCAGCAACCAGGTGTGGAAAGTC
CCCAGGCTCCCCAGCAGGCAGAAGTATGCAAAGCATGCATCTCAATTAGTCAGCAACCATAGTCCCGCCC
CTAACTCCGCCCATCCCGCCCCTAACTCCGCCCAGTTCCGCCCATTCTCCGCCCCATGGCTGACTAATTT
TTTTTATTTATGCAGAGGCCGAGGCCGCCTCTGCCTCTGAGCTATTCCAGAAGTAGTGAGGAGGCTTTTT
TGGAGGCCTAGGCTTTTGCAAAAAGCTCCCGGGAGCTTGTATATCCATTTTCGGATCTGATCAAGAGACA
GGATGAGGATCGTTTCGCATGATTGAACAAGATGGATTGCACGCAGGTTCTCCGGCCGCTTGGGTGGAGA
GGCTATTCGGCTATGACTGGGCACAACAGACAATCGGCTGCTCTGATGCCGCCGTGTTCCGGCTGTCAGC
GCAGGGGCGCCCGGTTCTTTTTGTCAAGACCGACCTGTCCGGTGCCCTGAATGAACTGCAGGACGAGGCA
GCGCGGCTATCGTGGCTGGCCACGACGGGCGTTCCTTGCGCAGCTGTGCTCGACGTTGTCACTGAAGCGG
GAAGGGACTGGCTGCTATTGGGCGAAGTGCCGGGGCAGGATCTCCTGTCATCTCACCTTGCTCCTGCCGA
GAAAGTATCCATCATGGCTGATGCAATGCGGCGGCTGCATACGCTTGATCCGGCTACCTGCCCATTCGAC
CACCAAGCGAAACATCGCATCGAGCGAGCACGTACTCGGATGGAAGCCGGTCTTGTCGATCAGGATGATC
TGGACGAAGAGCATCAGGGGCTCGCGCCAGCCGAACTGTTCGCCAGGCTCAAGGCGCGCATGCCCGACGG
CGAGGATCTCGTCGTGACCCATGGCGATGCCTGCTTGCCGAATATCATGGTGGAAAATGGCCGCTTTTCT
GGATTCATCGACTGTGGCCGGCTGGGTGTGGCGGACCGCTATCAGGACATAGCGTTGGCTACCCGTGATA
TTGCTGAAGAGCTTGGCGGCGAATGGGCTGACCGCTTCCTCGTGCTTTACGGTATCGCCGCTCCCGATTC
GCAGCGCATCGCCTTCTATCGCCTTCTTGACGAGTTCTTCTGAGCGGGACTCTGGGGTTCGAAATGACCG
ACCAAGCGACGCCCAACCTGCCATCACGAGATTTCGATTCCACCGCCGCCTTCTATGAAAGGTTGGGCTT
CGGAATCGTTTTCCGGGACGCCGGCTGGATGATCCTCCAGCGCGGGGATCTCATGCTGGAGTTCTTCGCC
CACCCCAACTTGTTTATTGCAGCTTATAATGGTTACAAATAAAGCAATAGCATCACAAATTTCACAAATA
AAGCATTTTTTTCACTGCATTCTAGTTGTGGTTTGTCCAAACTCATCAATGTATCTTATCATGTCTGTAT
ACCGTCGACCTCTAGCTAGAGCTTGGCGTAATCATGGTCATAGCTGTTTCCTGTGTGAAATTGTTATCCG
CTCACAATTCCACACAACATACGAGCCGGAAGCATAAAGTGTAAAGCCTGGGGTGCCTAATGAGTGAGCT
AACTCACATTAATTGCGTTGCGCTCACTGCCCGCTTTCCAGTCGGGAAACCTGTCGTGCCAGCTGCATTA
ATGAATCGGCCAACGCGCGGGGAGAGGCGGTTTGCGTATTGGGCGCTCTTCCGCTTCCTCGCTCACTGAC
TCGCTGCGCTCGGTCGTTCGGCTGCGGCGAGCGGTATCAGCTCACTCAAAGGCGGTAATACGGTTATCCA
CAGAATCAGGGGATAACGCAGGAAAGAACATGTGAGCAAAAGGCCAGCAAAAGGCCAGGAACCGTAAAAA
GGCCGCGTTGCTGGCGTTTTTCCATAGGCTCCGCCCCCCTGACGAGCATCACAAAAATCGACGCTCAAGT
CAGAGGTGGCGAAACCCGACAGGACTATAAAGATACCAGGCGTTTCCCCCTGGAAGCTCCCTCGTGCGCT
CTCCTGTTCCGACCCTGCCGCTTACCGGATACCTGTCCGCCTTTCTCCCTTCGGGAAGCGTGGCGCTTTC
TCATAGCTCACGCTGTAGGTATCTCAGTTCGGTGTAGGTCGTTCGCTCCAAGCTGGGCTGTGTGCACGAA
CCCCCCGTTCAGCCCGACCGCTGCGCCTTATCCGGTAACTATCGTCTTGAGTCCAACCCGGTAAGACACG
ACTTATCGCCACTGGCAGCAGCCACTGGTAACAGGATTAGCAGAGCGAGGTATGTAGGCGGTGCTACAGA
GTTCTTGAAGTGGTGGCCTAACTACGGCTACACTAGAAGAACAGTATTTGGTATCTGCGCTCTGCTGAAG
CCAGTTACCTTCGGAAAAAGAGTTGGTAGCTCTTGATCCGGCAAACAAACCACCGCTGGTAGCGGTGGTT
TTTTTGTTTGCAAGCAGCAGATTACGCGCAGAAAAAAAGGATCTCAAGAAGATCCTTTGATCTTTTCTAC
GGGGTCTGACGCTCAGTGGAACGAAAACTCACGTTAAGGGATTTTGGTCATGAGATTATCAAAAAGGATC
TTCACCTAGATCCTTTTAAATTAAAAATGAAGTTTTAAATCAATCTAAAGTATATATGAGTAAACTTGGT
CTGACAGTTACCAATGCTTAATCAGTGAGGCACCTATCTCAGCGATCTGTCTATTTCGTTCATCCATAGT
TGCCTGACTCCCCGTCGTGTAGATAACTACGATACGGGAGGGCTTACCATCTGGCCCCAGTGCTGCAATG
ATACCGCGAGACCCACGCTCACCGGCTCCAGATTTATCAGCAATAAACCAGCCAGCCGGAAGGGCCGAGC
GCAGAAGTGGTCCTGCAACTTTATCCGCCTCCATCCAGTCTATTAATTGTTGCCGGGAAGCTAGAGTAAG
TAGTTCGCCAGTTAATAGTTTGCGCAACGTTGTTGCCATTGCTACAGGCATCGTGGTGTCACGCTCGTCG
TTTGGTATGGCTTCATTCAGCTCCGGTTCCCAACGATCAAGGCGAGTTACATGATCCCCCATGTTGTGCA
AAAAAGCGGTTAGCTCCTTCGGTCCTCCGATCGTTGTCAGAAGTAAGTTGGCCGCAGTGTTATCACTCAT
GGTTATGGCAGCACTGCATAATTCTCTTACTGTCATGCCATCCGTAAGATGCTTTTCTGTGACTGGTGAG
TACTCAACCAAGTCATTCTGAGAATAGTGTATGCGGCGACCGAGTTGCTCTTGCCCGGCGTCAATACGGG
ATAATACCGCGCCACATAGCAGAACTTTAAAAGTGCTCATCATTGGAAAACGTTCTTCGGGGCGAAAACT
CTCAAGGATCTTACCGCTGTTGAGATCCAGTTCGATGTAACCCACTCGTGCACCCAACTGATCTTCAGCA
TCTTTTACTTTCACCAGCGTTTCTGGGTGAGCAAAAACAGGAAGGCAAAATGCCGCAAAAAAGGGAATAA
GGGCGACACGGAAATGTTGAATACTCATACTCTTCCTTTTTCAATATTATTGAAGCATTTATCAGGGTTA
TTGTCTCATGAGCGGATACATATTTGAATGTATTTAGAAAAATAAACAAATAGGGGTTCCGCGCACATTT
CCCCGAAAAGTGCCACCTGACGTC
